>Addgene plasmid #228006 | pRS416-HIS3p-TID-FKBP-HA3 | addgene full sequence | sequence record 453574 | Addgene NGS Result
CCCGTCGTGTAGATAACTACGATACGGGAGGGCTTACCATCTGGCCCCAGTGCTGCAATGATACCGCGAG
ACCCACGCTCACCGGCTCCAGATTTATCAGCAATAAACCAGCCAGCCGGAAGGGCCGAGCGCAGAAGTGG
TCCTGCAACTTTATCCGCCTCCATCCAGTCTATTAATTGTTGCCGGGAAGCTAGAGTAAGTAGTTCGCCA
GTTAATAGTTTGCGCAACGTTGTTGCCATTGCTACAGGCATCGTGGTGTCACGCTCGTCGTTTGGTATGG
CTTCATTCAGCTCCGGTTCCCAACGATCAAGGCGAGTTACATGATCCCCCATGTTGTGCAAAAAAGCGGT
TAGCTCCTTCGGTCCTCCGATCGTTGTCAGAAGTAAGTTGGCCGCAGTGTTATCACTCATGGTTATGGCA
GCACTGCATAATTCTCTTACTGTCATGCCATCCGTAAGATGCTTTTCTGTGACTGGTGAGTACTCAACCA
AGTCATTCTGAGAATAGTGTATGCGGCGACCGAGTTGCTCTTGCCCGGCGTCAATACGGGATAATACCGC
GCCACATAGCAGAACTTTAAAAGTGCTCATCATTGGAAAACGTTCTTCGGGGCGAAAACTCTCAAGGATC
TTACCGCTGTTGAGATCCAGTTCGATGTAACCCACTCGTGCACCCAACTGATCTTCAGCATCTTTTACTT
TCACCAGCGTTTCTGGGTGAGCAAAAACAGGAAGGCAAAATGCCGCAAAAAAGGGAATAAGGGCGACACG
GAAATGTTGAATACTCATACTCTTCCTTTTTCAATATTATTGAAGCATTTATCAGGGTTATTGTCTCATG
AGCGGATACATATTTGAATGTATTTAGAAAAATAAACAAATAGGGGTTCCGCGCACATTTCCCCGAAAAG
TGCCACCTGGGTCCTTTTCATCACGTGCTATAAAAATAATTATAATTTAAATTTTTTAATATAAATATAT
AAATTAAAAATAGAAAGTAAAAAAAGAAATTAAAGAAAAAATAGTTTTTGTTTTCCGAAGATGTAAAAGA
CTCTAGGGGGATCGCCAACAAATACTACCTTTTATCTTGCTCTTCCTGCTCTCAGGTATTAATGCCGAAT
TGTTTCATCTTGTCTGTGTAGAAGACCACACACGAAAATCCTGTGATTTTACATTTTACTTATCGTTAAT
CGAATGTATATCTATTTAATCTGCTTTTCTTGTCTAATAAATATATATGTAAAGTACGCTTTTTGTTGAA
ATTTTTTAAACCTTTGTTTATTTTTTTTTCTTCATTCCGTAACTCTTCTACCTTCTTTATTTACTTTCTA
AAATCCAAATACAAAACATAAAAATAAATAAACACAGAGTAAATTCCCAAATTATTCCATCATTAAAAGA
TACGAGGCGCGTGTAAGTTACAGGCAAGCGATCCGTCTAAGAAACCATTATTATCATGACATTAACCTAT
AAAAATAGGCGTATCACGAGGCCCTTTCGTCTCGCGCGTTTCGGTGATGACGGTGAAAACCTCTGACACA
TGCAGCTCCCGGAGACGGTCACAGCTTGTCTGTAAGCGGATGCCGGGAGCAGACAAGCCCGTCAGGGCGC
GTCAGCGGGTGTTGGCGGGTGTCGGGGCTGGCTTAACTATGCGGCATCAGAGCAGATTGTACTGAGAGTG
CACCATACCACCTTTTCAATTCATCATTTTTTTTTTATTCTTTTTTTTGATTTCGGTTTCCTTGAAATTT
TTTTGATTCGGTAATCTCCGAACAGAAGGAAGAACGAAGGAAGGAGCACAGACTTAGATTGGTATATATA
CGCATATGTAGTGTTGAAGAAACATGAAATTGCCCAGTATTCTTAACCCAACTGCACAGAACAAAAACCT
GCAGGAAACGAAGATAAATCATGTCGAAAGCTACATATAAGGAACGTGCTGCTACTCATCCTAGTCCTGT
TGCTGCCAAGCTATTTAATATCATGCACGAAAAGCAAACAAACTTGTGTGCTTCATTGGATGTTCGTACC
ACCAAGGAATTACTGGAGTTAGTTGAAGCATTAGGTCCCAAAATTTGTTTACTAAAAACACATGTGGATA
TCTTGACTGATTTTTCCATGGAGGGCACAGTTAAGCCGCTAAAGGCATTATCCGCCAAGTACAATTTTTT
ACTCTTCGAAGACAGAAAATTTGCTGACATTGGTAATACAGTCAAATTGCAGTACTCTGCGGGTGTATAC
AGAATAGCAGAATGGGCAGACATTACGAATGCACACGGTGTGGTGGGCCCAGGTATTGTTAGCGGTTTGA
AGCAGGCGGCAGAAGAAGTAACAAAGGAACCTAGAGGCCTTTTGATGTTAGCAGAATTGTCATGCAAGGG
CTCCCTATCTACTGGAGAATATACTAAGGGTACTGTTGACATTGCGAAGAGCGACAAAGATTTTGTTATC
GGCTTTATTGCTCAAAGAGACATGGGTGGAAGAGATGAAGGTTACGATTGGTTGATTATGACACCCGGTG
TGGGTTTAGATGACAAGGGAGACGCATTGGGTCAACAGTATAGAACCGTGGATGATGTGGTCTCTACAGG
ATCTGACATTATTATTGTTGGAAGAGGACTATTTGCAAAGGGAAGGGATGCTAAGGTAGAGGGTGAACGT
TACAGAAAAGCAGGCTGGGAAGCATATTTGAGAAGATGCGGCCAGCAAAACTAAAAAACTGTATTATAAG
TAAATGCATGTATACTAAACTCACAAATTAGAGCTTCAATTTAATTATATCAGTTATTACCCTATGCGGT
GTGAAATACCGCACAGATGCGTAAGGAGAAAATACCGCATCAGGAAATTGTAAGCGTTAATATTTTGTTA
AAATTCGCGTTAAATTTTTGTTAAATCAGCTCATTTTTTAACCAATAGGCCGAAATCGGCAAAATCCCTT
ATAAATCAAAAGAATAGACCGAGATAGGGT
[37 nt withheld, positions 2971-3007]
AAAGAACGTGGACTCCAACGTCAAAGG
[49 nt withheld, positions 3035-3083]
T
[91 nt withheld, positions 3085-3175]
G
[124 nt withheld, positions 3177-3300]
CCATTCGCCATTCAGGCTGCGCAACTGTTGGGAAGGGCGATCGGTGCGGGCCTCTTCGCTATTACGCCAG
CTGGCGAAAGGGGGATGTGCTGCAAGGCGATTAAGTTGGGTAACGCCAGGGTTTTCCCAGTCACGACGTT
GTAAAACGACGGCCAGTGAGCGCGCGTAATACGACTCACTATAGGGCGAATTGGGTACCCATTCATAAGT
TTCAGAGCAATGTCCTTATTCTGGAACTTGGATTTATGGCTCTTTTGGTTTAATTTCGCCTGATTCTTGA
TCTCCTTTAGCTTCTCGACGTGGGCCTTTTTCTTGCCATATGGATCCGCTGCACGGTCCTGTTCCCTAGC
ATGTACGTGAGCGTATTTCCTTTTAAACCACGACGCTTTGTCTTCATTCAACGTTTCCCATTGTTTTTTT
CTACTATTGCTTTGCTGTGGGAAAAACTTATCGAAAGATGACGACTTTTTCTTAATTCTCGTTTTAAGAG
CTTGGTGAGCGCTAGGAGTCACTGCCAGGTATCGTTTGAACACGGCATTAGTCAGGGAAGTCATAACACA
GTCCTTTCCCGCAATTTTCTTTTTCTATTACTCTTGGCCTCCTCTAGTACACTCTATATTTTTTTATGCC
TCGGTAATGATTTTCATTTTTTTTTTCCACCTAGCGGATGACTCTTTTTTTTTCTTAGCGATTGGCATTA
TCACATAATGAATTATACATTATATAAAGTAATGTGATTTCTTCGAAGAATATACTAAAAAATGAGCAGG
CAAGATAAACGAAGGCAAAGAAGCTTAAAATGGCAAGAGATCCGCCTGTGGCCACGATGAAAGATAACAC
GGTTCCCTTAAAATTGATAGCCCTTCTTGCCAATGGTGAGTTTCATTCCGGGGAACAACTTGGCGAAACT
CTGGGAATGAGCAGGGCAGCGATTAACAAGCATATCCAAACCTTGAGAGACTGGGGAGTAGATGTGTTCA
CCGTGCCTGGTAAAGGTTATTCTTTGCCGGAACCTATCCCTCTATTAAATGCGAAACAGATACTAGGACA
ACTGGACGGTGGTAGTGTTGCCGTATTGCCGGTTGTTGACTCAACCAATCAATACTTGCTGGACAGAATT
GGCGAACTTAAAAGCGGTGATGCGTGTATTGCAGAATATCAGCAAGCAGGGAGAGGCTCAAGAGGTAGGA
AATGGTTTTCACCTTTTGGCGCCAATCTTTACTTAAGTATGTTCTGGCGTTTGAAGAGAGGGCCCGCGGC
TATTGGTTTAGGTCCCGTTATCGGGATAGTTATGGCTGAAGCGCTACGTAAACTTGGGGCCGACAAGGTC
AGAGTGAAGTGGCCTAATGATCTATACTTGCAAGATAGAAAGCTAGCGGGTATCCTGGTGGAGCTAGCGG
GAATCACAGGGGACGCTGCCCAAATAGTAATCGGTGCTGGTATAAATGTCGCAATGCGTAGAGTCGAGGA
ATCAGTGGTGAACCAGGGCTGGATCACGTTGCAAGAGGCGGGCATAAACCTGGACCGTAACACCCTTGCA
GCGACCCTAATAAGAGAACTACGTGCTGCATTGGAGCTTTTTGAGCAGGAGGGCCTGGCTCCGTACCTAC
CCAGGTGGGAGAAATTAGACAATTTCATAAACCGTCCAGTCAAACTAATAATTGGAGATAAGGAGATTTT
CGGTATTTCTCGTGGGATAGACAAGCAGGGAGCGTTGTTATTAGAACAGGATGGTGTCATTAAACCTTGG
ATGGGCGGTGAAATTAGTCTTCGTAGTGCCGAAAAGGCTAGCGGTTCTGGTGGTGCTAGCGGAGTGCAGG
TGGAAACCATCTCCCCAGGAGACGGGCGCACCTTCCCCAAGCGCGGCCAGACCTGCGTGGTGCACTACAC
CGGGATGCTTGAAGATGGAAAGAAATTTGATTCCTCCCGGGACAGAAACAAGCCCTTTAAGTTTATGCTA
GGCAAGCAGGAGGTGATCCGAGGCTGGGAAGAAGGGGTTGCCCAGATGAGTGTGGGTCAGAGAGCCAAAC
TGACTATATCTCCAGATTATGCCTATGGTGCCACTGGGCACCCAGGCATCATCCCACCACATGCCACTCT
CGTCTTCGATGTGGAGCTTCTAAAACTGGAAACTTACCCATACGATGTTCCTGACTATGCGGGCTATCCG
TATGACGTCCCGGACTATGCAGGATCTTATCCATATGACGTTCCAGATTACGCTGCTTGATCTAGAGCGG
CCGCCACCGCGGTGGAGCTCCAGCTTTTGTTCCCTTTAGTGAGGGTTAATTGCGCGCTTGGCGTAATCAT
GGTCATAGCTGTTTCCTGTGTGAAATTGTTATCCGCTCACAATTCCACACAACATACGAGCCGGAAGCAT
AAAGTGTAAAGCCTGGGGTGCCTAATGAGTGAGCTAACTCACATTAATTGCGTTGCGCTCACTGCCCGCT
TTCCAGTCGGGAAACCTGTCGTGCCAGCTGCATTAATGAATCGGCCAACGCGCGGGGAGAGGCGGTTTGC
GTATTGGGCGCTCTTCCGCTTCCTCGCTCACTGACTCGCTGCGCTCGGTCGTTCGGCTGCGGCGAGCGGT
ATCAGCTCACTCAAAGGCGGTAATACGGTTATCCACAGAATCAGGGGATAACGCAGGAAAGAACATGTGA
GCAAAAGGCCAGCAAAAGGCCAGGAACCGTAAAAAGGCCGCGTTGCTGGCGTTTTTCCATAGGCTCCGCC
CCCCTGACGAGCATCACAAAAATCGACGCTCAAGTCAGAGGTGGCGAAACCCGACAGGACTATAAAGATA
CCAGGCGTTTCCCCCTGGAAGCTCCCTCGTGCGCTCTCCTGTTCCGACCCTGCCGCTTACCGGATACCTG
TCCGCCTTTCTCCCTTCGGGAAGCGTGGCGCTTTCTCATAGCTCACGCTGTAGGTATCTCAGTTCGGTGT
AGGTCGTTCGCTCCAAGCTGGGCTGTGTGCACGAACCCCCCGTTCAGCCCGACCGCTGCGCCTTATCCGG
TAACTATCGTCTTGAGTCCAACCCGGTAAGACACGACTTATCGCCACTGGCAGCAGCCACTGGTAACAGG
ATTAGCAGAGCGAGGTATGTAGGCGGTGCTACAGAGTTCTTGAAGTGGTGGCCTAACTACGGCTACACTA
GAAGAACAGTATTTGGTATCTGCGCTCTGCTGAAGCCAGTTACCTTCGGAAAAAGAGTTGGTAGCTCTTG
ATCCGGCAAACAAACCACCGCTGGTAGCGGTGGTTTTTTTGTTTGCAAGCAGCAGATTACGCGCAGAAAA
AAAGGATCTCAAGAAGATCCTTTGATCTTTTCTACGGGGTCTGACGCTCAGTGGAACGAAAACTCACGTT
AAGGGATTTTGGTCATGAGATTATCAAAAAGGATCTTCACCTAGATCCTTTTAAATTAAAAATGAAGTTT
TAAATCAATCTAAAGTATATATGAGTAAACTTGGTCTGACAGTTACCAATGCTTAATCAGTGAGGCACCT
ATCTCAGCGATCTGTCTATTTCGTTCATCCATAGTTGCCTGACTC
Features (pLannotate 1.2.2; 23 found; start..end, strand, type, name):
    789..893     -  promoter       AmpR promoter: bla
    930..1433    +  misc_feature   CEN/ARS: S. cerevisiae CEN6 centromere fused to an autonomously replicating sequence
   1501..1536    +  CDS            rop (fragment): Rop protein, which maintains plasmids at low copy number; rop
   1638..1687    +  misc_feature   bom (fragment): basis of mobility region from pBR322
   1695..1910    +  promoter       URA3 promoter: S. cerevisiae URA3
   1911..2714    +  CDS            URA3: orotidine-5'-phosphate decarboxylase, required for uracil biosynthesis; S. cerevisiae URA3; yeast auxotrophic marker, counterselectable with 5-fluoroorotic acid (5-FOA)
   2793..2844    +  misc_feature   bom (fragment): basis of mobility region from pBR322
   2872..3300    -  rep_origin     f1 ori (sequence partly withheld): f1 bacteriophage origin of replication; arrow indicates direction of (+) strand synthesis
   3304..3459    -  CDS            lacZα (fragment): LacZα fragment of β-galactosidase; lacZ fragment
   3467..3485    +  promoter       T7 promoter: promoter for bacteriophage T7 RNA polymerase
   3489..3854    -  CDS            MRM1 (fragment): MRM1_YEAST - Also known as PET56 From Saccharomyces cerevisiae (strain ATCC 204508 / S288c) (Baker's yeast).
   3904..4090    +  promoter       HIS3 promoter: S. cerevisiae HIS3
   4127..5086    +  CDS            birA: BIRA_ECOLI - Also known as bioR, dhbB. Experimental evidence at protein level: Swiss-Prot protein existence level 1. Acts both as a biotin--[acetyl-CoA-carboxylase] ligase and a biotin-operon repressor. In the presence of ATP, BirA activates biotin to form the BirA-biotinyl-5'-adenylate (BirA-bio-5'-AMP or holoBirA) complex. HoloBirA can either transfer the biotinyl moiety to the biotin carboxyl carrier protein (BCCP) subunit of acetyl-CoA carboxylase, or bind to the biotin operator site and inhibit transcription of the operon. From Escherichia coli (strain K12).
   5111..5431    +  CDS            DmrB: F36V mutant of FK506-binding protein FKBP12 binds synthetic ligands that do not bind wild-type FKBP
   5435..5524    +  CDS            3xHA: three tandem HA epitope tags
   5531..5560    -  misc_feature   MCS (fragment): pBluescript multiple cloning site
   5573..5591    -  promoter       T3 promoter: promoter for bacteriophage T3 RNA polymerase
   5636..5652    -  protein_bind   lac operator: The lac repressor binds to the lac operator to inhibit transcription in E. coli. This inhibition can be relieved by adding lactose or isopropyl-β-D-thiogalactopyranoside (IPTG). lac repressor encoded by lacI
   5660..5690    -  promoter       lac promoter: promoter for the E. coli lac operon
   5705..5726    -  protein_bind   CAP binding site: CAP binding activates transcription in the presence of cAMP. E. coli catabolite activator protein
   5739..5831    -  CDS            lacI (fragment): lac repressor; lacI; The lac repressor binds to the lac operator to inhibit transcription in E. coli. This inhibition can be relieved by adding lactose or isopropyl-β-D-thiogalactopyranoside (IPTG).
   6014..6602    -  rep_origin     ori: high-copy-number ColE1/pMB1/pBR322/pUC origin of replication
   6773..788     -  CDS            AmpR (across the origin): β-lactamase; bla; confers resistance to ampicillin, carbenicillin, and related antibiotics
