[The description below was written by a language model from this plasmid's Addgene catalogue record and pLannotate feature annotations shown in this document.]
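Description:
pRS416-HIS3p-TID-FKBP-HA3 is a yeast expression plasmid built on the pRS416 shuttle backbone for proximity-dependent biotinylation (BioID) experiments in budding yeast. In Saccharomyces cerevisiae it is maintained as a centromeric plasmid through a CEN6/ARS element and selected by uracil prototrophy via the URA3 marker, which can also be counterselected with 5-fluoroorotic acid. In E. coli it replicates from a high-copy ColE1/pUC-type origin and is selected with ampicillin through the β-lactamase gene. The backbone also retains the f1 phage origin and pBluescript-derived remnants flanking the cloning site, including T7 and T3 promoters, lac promoter/operator elements and a lacZα fragment.

The payload is a single open reading frame driven by the S. cerevisiae HIS3 promoter. The adjacent fragment annotated as MRM1/PET56 appears to be sequence carried along from the native HIS3 upstream region. The coding sequence begins with a segment annotated as E. coli birA, which corresponds to TurboID, the engineered promiscuous biotin ligase derived from BirA. It is followed by an FKBP domain and a C-terminal triple HA epitope tag for detection. The annotation software matched the FKBP segment to DmrB, the F36V variant of FKBP12, whereas the catalogue entry says only FKBP, so the exact variant should be confirmed from the sequence. No transcription terminator is annotated downstream of the tag.

The record describes the purpose simply as expressing the TurboID-FKBP fusion for yeast BioID. The fusion is not attached to a bait protein. FKBP domains are commonly used for ligand-induced recruitment to a partner, but the record does not state such a scheme. The associated study characterised BioID tagging systems in yeast and examined the Ccr4-Not complex interactome.
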