Addgene plasmid #228006: pRS416-HIS3p-TID-FKBP-HA3
Purpose: Expresses TurboID-FKBP fusion from HIS3 promoter; yeast BioID
Depositing lab: Joseph Reese. Depositing organization: Pennsylvania State University. Publication: Characterization of BioID tagging systems in budding yeast and exploring the interactome of the Ccr4-Not complex. Pfannenstein J, Tyryshkin M, Gulden ME, Doud EH, Mosley AL, Reese JC. G3 (Bethesda). 2024 Sep 13:jkae221. doi: 10.1093/g3journal/jkae221. PubMed 39271111.
Backbone
  Vector backbone: pRS416
  Vector type: Yeast Expression
  Selectable markers: URA3
Growth in bacteria
  Bacterial resistance: Ampicillin, 100 μg/mL
  Growth temperature: 37°C
  Growth strain: DH5alpha
  Copy number: High Copy
Gene/Insert
  Gene/Insert name: TurboID-FKBP
  Species: Other
  Promoter: HIS3
  Tag / fusion protein: HA tag (C terminal on insert)
  Cloning method: Ligation Independent Cloning
Terms and licenses: Academic/Nonprofit Terms; Industry Terms: Not Available to Industry
How to cite: pRS416-HIS3p-TID-FKBP-HA3 was a gift from Joseph Reese (Addgene plasmid # 228006 ; http://n2t.net/addgene:228006 ; RRID:Addgene_228006)
